Addgene plasmid #68358: pMPO 51
Purpose: (Empty Backbone) Expression vectors for the salycilate cascade expression system (Pnah/NahR-Psal/XylS2). ApR, expression vector with rrnBT1T2-Pm-MCSII, ColE1 replication origin
Depositing lab: Eduardo Santero. Depositing organization: Universidad Pablo de Olavide. Publication: Improved expression systems for regulated expression in Salmonella infecting eukaryotic cells. Medina C, Camacho EM, Flores A, Mesa-Pereira B, Santero E. PLoS One. 2011;6(8):e23055. doi: 10.1371/journal.pone.0023055. Epub 2011 Aug 1. PubMed 21829692.
Backbone
  Vector backbone: pCASB
  Vector type: Bacterial Expression
Growth in bacteria
  Bacterial resistance: Ampicillin, 100 μg/mL
  Growth temperature: 37°C
  Growth strain: DH5alpha
  Copy number: High Copy
Gene/Insert
  Cloning method: Restriction Enzyme
Terms and licenses: Academic/Nonprofit Terms; Industry Terms: Not Available to Industry
How to cite: pMPO 51 was a gift from Eduardo Santero (Addgene plasmid # 68358 ; http://n2t.net/addgene:68358 ; RRID:Addgene_68358)
