[The description below was written by a language model from this plasmid's Addgene catalogue record and pLannotate feature annotations shown in this document.]
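Description:
pMPO 51 is a small (about 3.4 kb) empty bacterial expression vector built on the pCASB backbone. It forms the expression-module part of the salicylate-inducible cascade system (Pnah/NahR–Psal/XylS2). It replicates at high copy in E. coli from a ColE1/pUC-type origin and is selected with ampicillin through a β-lactamase gene driven by its own bla promoter. An f1 phage origin, with an adjoining fragment of M13 gene IV, is also annotated and could in principle support single-stranded DNA production with helper phage.

The functional cassette is described as rrnBT1T2-Pm-MCSII. The feature table shows a 5S rRNA segment and the rrnB T1 terminator upstream of the Pm promoter, an arrangement that insulates Pm from read-through transcription originating elsewhere in the plasmid and so helps keep basal expression low. Pm is activated by XylS-family regulators bound to benzoate-type effectors. In the cascade system, the regulators are not annotated on this plasmid and are presumably supplied by the host strain: salicylate-responsive NahR drives expression of XylS2 from Psal, and XylS2, which also responds to salicylate, then activates Pm, amplifying the induction.

A gene of interest is inserted by restriction cloning into the multiple cloning site downstream of Pm; no insert is recorded. The short region downstream of Pm annotated as a cbdA fragment is an automated homology hit whose role is not explained by the record. It may reflect native sequence carried along with the Pm region rather than an intended payload. A T7 promoter is also detected near the end of the sequence. The associated publication indicates use for tightly regulated gene expression in Salmonella infecting eukaryotic cells.
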