Features (pLannotate 1.2.2; 10 found; start..end, strand, type, name):
     17..132     +  ncRNA          5S rRNA: Accession: RF00001 - 5S ribosomal RNA
    136..222     +  terminator     rrnB T1 terminator: Escherichia coli rrnB; transcription terminator T1 from the E. coli rrnB gene
    317..397     +  promoter       Pm promoter: The bacterial Pm promoter is activated by XylS in the presence of benzoate or m-toluate (Marqués et al., 1999).
    453..692     +  CDS            cbdA (fragment): CBDA_BURCE - Experimental evidence at protein level: Swiss-Prot protein existence level 1. Component of 2-halobenzoate dioxygenase multicomponent enzyme system which catalyzes the incorporation of both atoms of molecular oxygen into 2-halobenzoate to form catechol. From Burkholderia cepacia (Pseudomonas cepacia).
    792..913     +  CDS            M13 gene IV (fragment) (sequence withheld): pIV; IV; phage assembly
    901..1359    +  rep_origin     f1 ori (sequence partly withheld): f1 bacteriophage origin of replication; arrow indicates direction of (+) strand synthesis
   1469..2057    -  rep_origin     ori: high-copy-number ColE1/pMB1/pBR322/pUC origin of replication
   2228..3088    -  CDS            AmpR: β-lactamase; bla; confers resistance to ampicillin, carbenicillin, and related antibiotics
   3089..3193    -  promoter       AmpR promoter: bla
   3327..3345    +  promoter       T7 promoter: promoter for bacteriophage T7 RNA polymerase
>Addgene plasmid #68358 | pMPO 51 | depositor full sequence | sequence record 127652 | pMPO 51  sequence 3357 bps
GCGGCCGCGCGAATTTGCCTGGCGGCAGTAGCGCGGTGGTCCCACCTGACCCCATGCCGAACTCAGAAGT
GAAACGCCGTAGCGCCGATGGTAGTGTGGGGTCTCCCCATGCGAGAGTAGGGAACTGCCAGGCATCAAAT
AAAACGAAAGGCTCAGTCGAAAGACTGGGCCTTTCGTTTTATCTGTTGTTTGTCGGTGAACGCTCTCCTG
AGTAGGACAAATCCGCCGGGAGCGGATTTGAACGTTGCGAAGCAACGGCCCGGAGGGTGGCGGGCAGGAC
GCCCGCCATAAACTGCCAGGGAATTTGATAGAGATAAGTCCAGCCTTGCAAGAAGCGGATACAGGAGTGC
AAAAAATGGCTATCTCTAGAAAGGCCTACCCCTTAGGCTTTATGCAACAGAAACAATAATAATGGAGTCA
TGACCATGACAATGCACCTGGGGCTCGACTATATAGATAGTCTCGTTGAAGAAGATGAGAACGAGGGCAT
CTACCGCTGCAAGCGCGAGATGTTCACCGACCCTCGGCTGTTCGATTTAGAGATGAAACACATCTTTGAG
GGCAACTGGATTTATCTCGCCCACGAGAGCCAGATTCCCGAGAAGAACGACTATTACACCACGCAGATGG
GCCGGCAGCCGATATTCATCACACGCAACAAAGATGGTGAGCTGAATGCCTTCGTCAATGCCTGAATTCC
CAATTCGGTTCACCCGGGCATATGGCAAGAACTGCAGATATCCATGGTACCGAGCTCGGATCCGTCGACA
AGCTTGCGGCCGCCCAGCTTG
[233 nt withheld, positions 792-1024]
C
[115 nt withheld, positions 1026-1140]
GGCCATCGCCCTGATAGACGGTTTTTCGCCCTTTGACGTTGGAGTCCACGTTCTTT
[37 nt withheld, positions 1197-1233]
ACCCTATCTCGGGCTATTCTTTTGATTTATAAGGGATTTTGCCGATTTCGGCCTATTGGTTAAAAAATGA
GCTGATTTAACAAAAATTTAACGCGAATTTTAACAAAATATTAACGTTTACAATTTCTAACCGATCCCCC
TGGAGCTTGGAATCAGGGGATAACGCAGGAAAGAACATGTGAGCAAAAGGCCAGCAAAAGGCCAGGAACC
GTAAAAAGGCCGCGTTGCTGGCGTTTTTCCATAGGCTCCGCCCCCCTGACGAGCATCACAAAAATCGACG
CTCAAGTCAGAGGTGGCGAAACCCGACAGGACTATAAAGATACCAGGCGTTTCCCCCTGGAAGCTCCCTC
GTGCGCTCTCCTGTTCCGACCCTGCCGCTTACCGGATACCTGTCCGCCTTTCTCCCTTCGGGAAGCGTGG
CGCTTTCTCATAGCTCACGCTGTAGGTATCTCAGTTCGGTGTAGGTCGTTCGCTCCAAGCTGGGCTGTGT
GCACGAACCCCCCGTTCAGCCCGACCGCTGCGCCTTATCCGGTAACTATCGTCTTGAGTCCAACCCGGTA
AGACACGACTTATCGCCACTGGCAGCAGCCACTGGTAACAGGATTAGCAGAGCGAGGTATGTAGGCGGTG
CTACAGAGTTCTTGAAGTGGTGGCCTAACTACGGCTACACTAGAAGGACAGTATTTGGTATCTGCGCTCT
GCTGAAGCCAGTTACCTTCGGAAAAAGAGTTGGTAGCTCTTGATCCGGCAAACAAACCACCGCTGGTAGC
GGTGGTTTTTTTGTTTGCAAGCAGCAGATTACGCGCAGAAAAAAAGGATCTCAAGAAGATCCTTTGATCT
TTTCTACGGGGTCTGACGCTCAGTGGAACGAAAACTCACGTTAAGGGATTTTGGTCATGAGATTATCAAA
AAGGATCTTCACCTAGATCCTTTTAAATTAAAAATGAAGTTTTAAATCAATCTAAAGTATATATGAGTAA
ACTTGGTCTGACAGTTACCAATGCTTAATCAGTGAGGCACCTATCTCAGCGATCTGTCTATTTCGTTCAT
CCATAGTTGCCTGACTCCCCGTCGTGTAGATAACTACGATACGGGAGGGCTTACCATCTGGCCCCAGTGC
TGCAATGATACCGCGAGACCCACGCTCACCGGCTCCAGATTTATCAGCAATAAACCAGCCAGCCGGAAGG
GCCGAGCGCAGAAGTGGTCCTGCAACTTTATCCGCCTCCATCCAGTCTATTAATTGTTGCCGGGAAGCTA
GAGTAAGTAGTTCGCCAGTTAATAGTTTGCGCAACGTTGTTGCCATTGCTGCAGGCATCGTGGTGTCACG
CTCGTCGTTTGGTATGGCTTCATTCAGCTCCGGTTCCCAACGATCAAGGCGAGTTACATGATCCCCCATG
TTGTGCAAAAAAGCGGTTAGCTCCTTCGGTCCTCCGATCGTTGTCAGAAGTAAGTTGGCCGCAGTGTTAT
CACTCATGGTTATGGCAGCACTGCATAATTCTCTTACTGTCATGCCATCCGTAAGATGCTTTTCTGTGAC
TGGTGAGTACTCAACCAAGTCATTCTGAGAATAGTGTATGCGGCGACCGAGTTGCTCTTGCCCGGCGTCA
ACACGGGATAATACCGCGCCACATAGCAGAACTTTAAAAGTGCTCATCATTGGAAAACGTTCTTCGGGGC
GAAAACTCTCAAGGATCTTACCGCTGTTGAGATCCAGTTCGATGTAACCCACTCGTGCACCCAACTGATC
TTCAGCATCTTTTACTTTCACCAGCGTTTCTGGGTGAGCAAAAACAGGAAGGCAAAATGCCGCAAAAAAG
GGAATAAGGGCGACACGGAAATGTTGAATACTCATACTCTTCCTTTTTCAATATTATTGAAGCATTTATC
AGGGTTATTGTCTCATGAGCGGATACATATTTGAATGTATTTAGAAAAATAAACAAATAGGGGTTCCGCG
CACATTTCCCCGAAAAGTGCCACCTGACGTCTAAGAAACCATTATTATCATGACATTAACCTATAAAAAT
AGGCGTATCACGAGGCCCTTTCGTCTTCAAGAATTGGTCGCATCGATGCTGGCTTATCGAAATTAATACG
ACTCACTATAGGGAGACCGGAATT
