>Addgene plasmid #68358 | pMPO 51 | addgene partial sequence | sequence record 127650 | pBR322ori-F 5'-GGGAAACGCCTGGTATCTTT-3'
GCCACCTCTGACTTGAGCGTCGATTTTTGTGATGCTCGTCAGGGGGGCGGAGCCTATGGAAAAACGCCAG
CAACGCGGCCTTTTTACGGTTCCTGGCCTTTTGCTGGCCTTTTGCTCACATGTTCTTTCCTGCGTTATCC
CCTGATTCCAAGCTCCAGGGGGATCGGTTAGAAATTGTAAACGTTAATATTTTGTTAAAATTCGCGTTAA
ATTTTTGTTAAATCAGCTCATTTTTTAACCAATAGGCCGAAATCGGCAAAATCCCTTATAAATCAAAAGA
ATAGCCCGAGATAGGGT
[37 nt withheld, positions 298-334]
AAAGAACGTGGACTCCAACGTCAAAGGGCGAAAAACCGTCTATCAGGGCGATGGCC
[115 nt withheld, positions 391-505]
G
[233 nt withheld, positions 507-739]
CAAGCTGGGCGGCCGCAAGCTTGTCGACGGATCCGAGCTCGGTACCATGGATATCTGCAGTTCTTGCCAT
ATGCCCGGGTGAACCGAATTGGGAATTCAGGCATTGACGAAGGCATTCAGCTCACCATCTTTGTTGCGTG
TGATGAATATCGGCTGCCGGCCCATCTGCGTGGTGTAATAGTCGTTCTTCTCGGGAATCTGGCTCTCGTG
GGCGAGATAAATCCAGTTGCCCTCAAAGATGTGTTTCATCTCTAAATCGAACAGCCGAGGGTCGGTGAAC
ATCTCGCGCTTGCAGCGGTAGATGCCCTCGTTCTCATCTTCTTCAACGAGACTATCTATATAGTCGA
