>Addgene plasmid #68358 | pMPO 51 | addgene partial sequence | sequence record 127651 | Amp-R 5'-ATAATACCGCGCCACATAGC-3'
ATCATTGGAAAACGTTCTTCGGGGCGAAAACTCTCAAGGATCTTACCGCTGTTGAGATCCAGTTCGATGT
AACCCACTCGTGCACCCAACTGATCTTCAGCATCTTTTACTTTCACCAGCGTTTCTGGGTGAGCAAAAAC
AGGAAGGCAAAATGCCGCAAAAAAGGGAATAAGGGCGACACGGAAATGTTGAATACTCATACTCTTCCTT
TTTCAATATTATTGAAGCATTTATCAGGGTTATTGTCTCATGAGCGGATACATATTTGAATGTATTTAGA
AAAATAAACAAATAGGGGTTCCGCGCACATTTCCCCGAAAAGTGCCACCTGACGTCTAAGAAACCATTAT
TATCATGACATTAACCTATAAAAATAGGCGTATCACGAGGCCCTTTCGTCTTCAAGAATTGGTCGCATCG
ATGCTGGCTTATCGAAATTAATACGACTCACTATAGGGAGACCGGAATTGCGGCCGCGCGAATTTGCCTG
GCGGCAGTAGCGCGGTGGTCCCACCTGACCCCATGCCGAACTCAGAAGTGAAACGCCGTAGCGCCGATGG
TAGTGTGGGGTCTCCCCATGCGAGAGTAGGGAACTGCCAGGCATCAAATAAAACGAAAGGCTCAGTCGAA
AGACTGGGCCTTTCGTTTTATCTGTTGTTTGTCGGTGAACGCTCTCCTGAGTAGGACAAATCCGCCGGGA
GCGGATTTGAACGTTGCGAAGCAACGGCCCGGAGGGTGGCGG
